>Addgene plasmid #219893 | pCfb13218 | addgene full sequence | sequence record 458635 | Addgene NGS Result
TTCGTAGATAATGGAATACAAATGGATATCCAGAGTATACACATGGATAGTATACACTGACACGACAATT
CTGTATCTCTTTATGTTAACTACTGTGAGGCATTAAATAGAGCTTGATATATAAAATGTTACATTTCACA
GTCTGAACTTTTGCAGATTACCTAATTTGGTAAGATATTAATTATGAACTGAAAGTTGATGGCATCCCTA
AATTTGATGCAACGGAATGCGTGCGATAGTGAATCATTGCTAACAGATCAAGTAATCGTATCAATCGTTC
CACGTCTTATCCAGACTCGATTTCCGCCCTAACCTAAGGAAACTGCTGAGTAATTTCGAGGTTGGTTCCT
AACAAAAGCCAAGAAACGCGCCGATGGTTTAGTGGTAAAATCCATCGTTGCCATCGATGGGCCCCCGGTT
CGATTCCGGGTCGGCGCATAATCAGGAAAACCCAAACCGTTTTAGAGCTAGAAATAGCAAGTTAAAATAA
GGCTAGTCCGTTATCAACTTGAAAAAGTGGCACCGAGTCGGTGGTGCTTTTTTTGTGTGGGTACGGTTGA
AAAAGAGAAAACGAAAAGTCTGGCCGAAGTCAATGGTGCCAAACCCAGAGAAAACTCTATCCAAACTCTG
TCCAAACTCTGTTGCTCATGTCTGTCTCACTATCAGTCGTAAACGTAAGCGGGTGTTACGGTTAGCACAG
CTTCATGGGACAAGTACAAGACTGAAGAGCTCTTCAATGGACCTCGAATTGGAAATTCCCGTCTTGCATT
CCATGGACTCGCACCACCAGGTGGTGGACTCCCACAGACTGGCACAGCAACAGTTCCAGTACCAGCAGAT
CCACATGCTGCAGCAGACGCTGTCACAGCAGTACCCCCACACCCCATCCACCACACCCATCGCGTGCATT
CGCGGCCGCATTTAAATCCCCACTTCAGAAGTTCCTATACTTTCTAGAGAATAGGAACTTCACTATAGAG
TCGAATAAGGGCGACACCCCATAATTAGCCCGGGCGAAAGGCCCAGTCTTTCGACTGAGCCTTTCGTTTT
ATTTGATGCCTGGCAGTTCCCTACTCTCGCATGGGGAGTCCCCACACTACCATCGGCGCTACGGCGTTTC
ACTTCTGAGTTCGGCATGGGGTCAGGTGGGACCACCGCGCTACTGCCGCCAGGCAAACAAGGGGTGTTAT
GAGCCATATTCAGGTATAAATGGGCTCGCGATAATGTTCAGAATTGGTTAATTGGTTGTAACACTGACCC
CTATTTGTTTATTTTTCTAAATACATTCAAATATGTATCCGCTCATGAGACAATAACCCTGATAAATGCT
TCAATAATATTGAAAAAGGAAGAATATGAGTATTCAACATTTCCGTGTCGCCCTTATTCCCTTTTTTGCG
GCATTTTGCCTTCCTGTTTTTGCTCACCCAGAAACGCTGGTGAAAGTAAAAGATGCTGAAGATCAGTTGG
GTGCACGAGTGGGTTACATCGAACTGGATCTCAACAGCGGTAAGATCCTTGAGAGTTTTCGCCCCGAAGA
ACGTTTTCCAATGATGAGCACTTTTAAAGTTCTGCTATGTGGCGCGGTATTATCCCGTATTGACGCCGGG
CAAGAGCAACTCGGTCGCCGCATACACTATTCTCAGAATGACTTGGTTGAGTACTCACCAGTCACAGAAA
AGCATCTTACGGATGGCATGACAGTAAGAGAATTATGCAGTGCTGCCATAACCATGAGTGATAACACTGC
GGCCAACTTACTTCTGACAACGATCGGAGGACCGAAGGAGCTAACCGCTTTTTTGCACAACATGGGGGAT
CATGTAACTCGCCTTGATCGTTGGGAACCGGAGCTGAATGAAGCCATACCAAACGACGAGCGTGACACCA
CGATGCCTGTAGCGATGGCAACAACGTTGCGCAAACTATTAACTGGCGAACTACTTACTCTAGCTTCCCG
GCAACAATTAATAGACTGGATGGAGGCGGATAAAGTTGCAGGACCACTTCTGCGCTCGGCCCTTCCGGCT
GGCTGGTTTATTGCTGATAAATCCGGAGCCGGTGAGCGTGGTTCTCGCGGTATCATCGCAGCGCTGGGGC
CAGATGGTAAGCCCTCCCGTATCGTAGTTATCTACACGACGGGGAGTCAGGCAACTATGGATGAACGAAA
TAGACAGATCGCTGAGATAGGTGCCTCACTGATTAAGCATTGGTAAGCAGAGCATTACGCTGACTTGACG
GGACGGCGCAAGCTCATGACCAAAATCCCTTAACGTGAGTTACGCGCGCGTCGTTCCACTGAGCGTCAGA
CCCCGTAGAAAAGATCAAAGGATCTTCTTGAGATCCTTTTTTTCTGCGCGTAATCTGCTGCTTGCAAACA
AAAAAACCACCGCTACCAGCGGTGGTTTGTTTGCCGGATCAAGAGCTACCAACTCTTTTTCCGAAGGTAA
CTGGCTTCAGCAGAGCGCAGATACCAAATACTGTTCTTCTAGTGTAGCCGTAGTTAGCCCACCACTTCAA
GAACTCTGTAGCACCGCCTACATACCTCGCTCTGCTAATCCTGTTACCAGTGGCTGCTGCCAGTGGCGAT
AAGTCGTGTCTTACCGGGTTGGACTCAAGACGATAGTTACCGGATAAGGCGCAGCGGTCGGGCTGAACGG
GGGGTTCGTGCACACAGCCCAGCTTGGAGCGAACGACCTACACCGAACTGAGATACCTACAGCGTGAGCT
ATGAGAAAGCGCCACGCTTCCCGAAGGGAGAAAGGCGGACAGGTATCCGGTAAGCGGCAGGGTCGGAACA
GGAGAGCGCACGAGGGAGCTTCCAGGGGGAAACGCCTGGTATCTTTATAGTCCTGTCGGGTTTCGCCACC
TCTGACTTGAGCGTCGATTTTTGTGATGCTCGTCAGGGGGGCGGAGCCTATGGAAAAACGCCAGCAACGC
GGCCTTTTTACGGTTCCTGGCCTTTTGCTGGCCTTTTGCTCACATGTTCTTTCCTGCGTTATCCCCTGAT
TCTGTGGATAACCGTATTACCGCCTTTGAGTGAGCTGATACCGCTCGCCGCAGCCGAACGACCGAGCGCA
GCGAGTCAGTGAGCGAGGAAGCGGAAGGCGAGAGTAGGGAACTGCCAGGCATCAAACTAAGCAGAAGGCC
CCTGACGGATGGCCTTTTTGCGTTTCTACAAACTCTTTCTGTGTTGTAAAACGACGGCCAGTCTTAAGCT
CGGGCCCCCTGGGCGGTTCTGATAACGAGTAATCGTTAATCCGCAAATAACGTAAAAACCCGCTTCGGCG
GGTTTTTTTATGGGGGGAGTTTAGGGAAAGAGCATTTGTCAGAATATTTAAGGGCGCCTGTCACTTTGCT
TGATATATGAGAATTATTTAACCTTATAAATGAGAAAAAAGCAACGCACTTTAAATAAGATACGTTGCTT
TTTCGATTGATGAACACCTATAATTAAACTATTCATCTATTATTTATGATTTTTTGTATATACAATATTT
CTAGTTTGTTAAAGAGAATTAAGAAAATAAATCTCGAAAATAATAAAGGGAAAATCAGTTTTTGATATCA
AAATTATACATGTCAACGATAATACAAAATATAATACAAACTATAAGATGTTATCAGTATTTATTATGCA
TTTAGAATAAATTTTGTGTCGCCCTTATTCGACTCACTATAGAAGTTCCTATTCTCTAGAAAGTATAGGA
ACTTCACTTCATTTTATTTAAATTTGCGGCCGCTATGTCTGATAAAAGGATGTAACATAGGCAAGCTGCT
CGTGAGTGTTGAGTACGAACCTTAGATCCAAATCACCCGCACCCACGGATATACTTGCTTGAATATACAG
TAGTAAGTAGTTTGGCGCCCGTTTTTTCGAGCCCCACACGTTTCGGTGAGTATGAGCGGCGGCAGATTCG
AGCGTTTCCGGTTTCCGCGGCTGGACGAGAGCCCATGATGGGGGCTCCCACCACCAGCAATCAGGGCCCT
GATTACACACCCACCTGTAATGTCATGCTGTTCATCGTGGTTAATGCTGCTGTGTGCTGTGTGTGTGTGT
TGTTTGGCGCTCATTGTTGCGTTATGCAGCGTACACCACAATATTGGAAGCTTATTAGCCTTTCTATTTT
TTCGTTTGCAAGGCTTAACAACATTGCTGTGGAGAGGGATGGGGATATGGAGGCCGCTGGAGGGAGTCGG
AGAGGCGTTTTGGAGCGGCTTGGCCTGGCGCCCAGCTCGCGAAACGCACCTAGGACCCTTTGGCACGCCG
AAATGTGCCACTTTTCAGTCTAGTAACGCCTTACCTACGTCATTCCATGCATGCATGTTTGCGCCTTTTT
TCCCTTGCCCTTGATCGCCACACAGTACAGTGCACTGTACAGTGGAGGTTTTGGGGGGGTCTTAGATGGG
AGCTAAAAGCGGCCTAGCGGTACACTAGTGGGATTGTATGGAGTGGCATGGAGCCTAGGTGGAGCCTGAC
AGGACGCACGACCGGCTAGCCCGTGACAGACGATGGGTGGCTCCTGTTGTCCACCGCGTACAAATGTTTG
GGCCAAAGTCTTGTCAGCCTTGCTTGCGAACCTAATTCCCAATTTTGTCACTTCGCACCCCCATTGATCG
AGCCCTAACCCCTGCCCATCAGGCAATCCAATTAAGCTCGCATTGTCTGCCTTGTTTAGTTTGGCTCCTG
CCCGTTTCGGCGTCCACTTGCACAAACACAAACAAGCATTATATATAAGGCTCGTCTCTCCCTCCCAACC
ACACTCACTTTTTTGCCCGTCTTCCCTTGCTAACACAAAAGTCAAGAACACAAACAACCACCCCAACCCC
CTTACACACAAGACATATCTACAGCAATGGGTAAAAAGCCTGAACTCACCGCGACGTCTGTCGAGAAGTT
TCTGATCGAAAAGTTCGACAGCGTCTCCGACCTGATGCAGCTCTCGGAGGGCGAAGAATCTCGTGCTTTC
AGCTTCGATGTAGGAGGGCGTGGATATGTCCTGCGGGTAAATAGCTGCGCCGATGGTTTCTACAAAGATC
GTTATGTTTATCGGCACTTTGCATCGGCCGCGCTCCCGATTCCGGAAGTGCTTGACATTGGGGAATTCAG
CGAGAGCCTGACCTATTGCATCTCCCGCCGTGCACAGGGTGTCACGTTGCAAGACCTGCCTGAAACCGAA
CTGCCCGCTGTTCTGCAGCCGGTCGCGGAGGCAATGGATGCCATTGCTGCGGCCGATCTTAGCCAGACGA
GCGGGTTCGGCCCATTCGGACCGCAAGGAATCGGTCAATACACTACATGGCGTGATTTCATATGCGCGAT
TGCTGATCCCCATGTGTATCACTGGCAAACTGTGATGGACGACACCGTCAGTGCGTCCGTCGCGCAGGCT
CTCGATGAGCTGATGCTTTGGGCCGAGGACTGCCCCGAAGTCCGGCACCTCGTGCACGCGGATTTCGGCT
CCAACAATGTCCTGACGGACAATGGCCGCATAACAGCGGTCATTGACTGGAGCGAGGCGATGTTCGGGGA
TTCCCAATACGAGGTCGCCAACATCTTCTTCTGGAGGCCGTGGTTGGCTTGTATGGAGCAGCAGACGCGC
TACTTCGAGCGGAGGCATCCGGAGCTTGCAGGATCGCCGCGGCTCCGGGCGTATATGCTCCGCATTGGTC
TTGACCAACTCTATCAGAGCTTGGTTGACGGCAATTTCGATGATGCAGCTTGGGCGCAGGGTCGATGCGA
CGCAATCGTCCGATCCGGAGCCGGGACTGTCGGGCGTACACAAATCGCCCGCAGAAGCGCGGCCGTCTGG
ACCGATGGCTGTGTAGAAGTACTCGCCGATAGTGGAAACCGACGCCCCAGCACTCGTCCGAGGGCAAAGG
AATAATCATGTAATTAGTTATGTCACGCTTACATTCACGCCCTCCCCCCACATCCGCTCTAACCGAAAAG
GAAGGAGTTAGACAACCTGAAGTCTAGGTCCCTATTTATTTTTTTATAGTTATGTTAGTATTAAGAACGT
TATTTATATTTCAAATTTTTCTTTTTTTTCTGTACAGACGCGTGTACGCATGTAACATTATACTGAAAAC
CTTGCTTGAGAAGGTTTTGGGACGCTCGAGCAGGCTTGGAGGCGACGTGGCAGTGGCTCGCGGGAGGATC
GGCGGGAAACTCCGGGATATCCGTCGAGAGTTTACACGTGAATGGGCAGCGCAATCCGTTGACGACGATA
CGACTGGCAAAGTAGCGACGATACCTGCCAGACAGGTGACATGTGCAGGCCGCACTAACAAGGAAACGGG
CGCTGGGGGGGGCGGGCTTCTAGACTTTGCCCTTGAACAGGAATCTAGTGGGGGCTTGTCTTTCCGCCAA
TGGGGGAGCGCCTGTTGAGCGACCGTGCATGCTGGAACGCCAAGTGTATGTACAGCTGGTGGTCTCGCAG
CGGTATGTGACGGGACTTACATCTCTCGTTTTTTCATGACCACGTTTTCACAGGCTCGGAGGTACGTTAA
AGTTTTGAAGGCTGCATCTGAACCGAGGTATGGGGGAGTTTGAACAGCAACAGTGTTGGGGCTGAGGGGG
CCAAGATCGGGGCAAGCAGAGGTCTTAGATCAATTGTGGGGATCCCAAAGGGCTCGTTATCACCTTTTTC
CACCCAATTCGGGTCCCAATTGATCCACTACTGGCTTGCCCAAGTTACCCCAGAAATGCCGCCCCGGATT
TCTCCAAAAACCTAATAAGCTTCATGGAACTTGGTGGAAGTGACTTTCTACAGAGTGGAGAGAACCGTGG
ACACGTGGCAATGGCGCTGACCGTGTCCCCGAGCCGAATCGACGTGAGGGGAGAACGGAGTATCTGCGGT
CATGTGACCTTCCAGAGCGGCGTCGCCAGTGTGCACGCGGTGACCCCCAGTTTGGGTCTCTGTCACACGC
ATACTACCTCGGCTCTCCACATGCTGAACTTTATCTTTCGTGGGGATCATACCGAAAGTTGCAACTACCA
GGTGTATATAAAGCCTGGTAGACTCCCCCCACTTTGGACCTCATCCAACCAAGACACACAAAAATGGACC
GACTTAACAACCTCGCCACCCAGCTCGAGCAGAACCCCGCCAA
Features (pLannotate 1.2.2; 14 found; start..end, strand, type, name):
    367..437     +  ncRNA          tRNA: Accession: RF00005 - tRNA
    459..533     +  misc_RNA       gRNA scaffold: guide RNA scaffold for the Streptococcus pyogenes CRISPR/Cas9 system
    938..971     -  protein_bind   FRT (minimal): supports FLP-mediated excision but not integration (Turan and Bode, 2011) FLP recombinase from the Saccharomyces cerevisiae 2μ plasmid
   1015..1055    -  terminator     rrnB T1 terminator (fragment): transcription terminator T1 from the E. coli rrnB gene
   1057..1172    -  ncRNA          5S rRNA: Accession: RF00001 - 5S ribosomal RNA
   1203..1227    +  CDS            KanR (fragment): aminoglycoside phosphotransferase; aph(3')-Ia; confers resistance to kanamycin
   1257..1353    +  promoter       AmpR promoter (fragment): bla
   1356..2216    +  CDS            AmpR: β-lactamase; bla; confers resistance to ampicillin, carbenicillin, and related antibiotics
   2338..2926    +  rep_origin     ori: high-copy-number ColE1/pMB1/pBR322/pUC origin of replication
   3151..3168    +  terminator     rrnB T2 terminator (fragment): transcription terminator T2 from the E. coli rrnB gene
   3193..3212    -  CDS            lacZα (fragment): LacZα fragment of β-galactosidase; lacZ fragment
   3682..3715    +  protein_bind   FRT (minimal): supports FLP-mediated excision but not integration (Turan and Bode, 2011) FLP recombinase from the Saccharomyces cerevisiae 2μ plasmid
   4863..5884    +  CDS            HygR (fragment): aminoglycoside phosphotransferase from E. coli; aph(4)-Ia; confers resistance to hygromycin
   5886..6119    +  terminator     CYC1 terminator (fragment): S. cerevisiae CYC1; transcription terminator for CYC1
