[The description below was written by a language model from this plasmid's Addgene catalogue record and pLannotate feature annotations shown in this document.]
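Description:
pCfb13218 is a yeast vector of about 7.1 kb for CRISPR-assisted genome editing in Yarrowia lipolytica. It was built on the depositing laboratory's own backbone and serves as the "base plasmid" of the TUNEYALI expression-tuning system for the transcription factor designated TF28 (locus YALI1_B28150g). In E. coli it is maintained at high copy through a ColE1/pUC-type origin and selected with ampicillin via a full-length β-lactamase gene and its promoter. In yeast it is selected with hygromycin through a HygR coding sequence followed by a CYC1 terminator. The promoter driving HygR is not annotated, and no yeast replication element appears in the feature table.

The payload, assembled by Gibson cloning, combines a guide RNA against TF28 with homology arms matching the same locus. The feature table shows a tRNA element immediately upstream of a Streptococcus pyogenes Cas9 gRNA scaffold, with a short gap between them that would accommodate the spacer. This layout is consistent with a tRNA-linked guide expression design, in which the tRNA aids transcription and processing of the guide. The homology arms are not annotated, and no Cas9 gene is detected, so the nuclease is presumably supplied separately. Two minimal FRT sites in opposite orientation are present, along with short fragments of rrnB terminators, 5S rRNA, KanR and lacZα that look like backbone remnants; the record does not explain their role.

According to the depositor, the plasmid can be used in two ways. Promoters can be inserted by Golden Gate assembly to build a library that retunes TF28 expression, or the plasmid can be used directly to knock out TF28.
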