Addgene plasmid #219893: pCfb13218
Purpose: The base plasmid of TUNEYALI for TF28
Depositing lab: Irina Borodina. Depositing organization: Danmarks Tekniske Universitet. Publication: High-throughput metabolic engineering of Yarrowia lipolytica through gene expression tuning. Jiang W, Wang S, Ahlheit D, Fumagalli T, Yang Z, Ramanathan S, Jiang X, Weber T, Dahlin J, Borodina I. Proc Natl Acad Sci U S A. 2025 Jun 10;122(23):e2426686122. doi: 10.1073/pnas.2426686122. Epub 2025 Jun 3. PubMed 40460129.
Backbone
  Vector backbone: Our own backbone
  Vector type: Yeast Expression
  Selectable markers: Hygromycin
Growth in bacteria
  Bacterial resistance: Ampicillin, 100 μg/mL
  Growth temperature: 37°C
  Growth strain: DH5alpha
  Copy number: High Copy
Gene/Insert
  Gene/Insert name: Contains gRNA targeting TF28 (YALI1_B28150g) and homologous arm matching TF28
  gRNA/shRNA sequence: TAATCAGGAAAACCCAAACC
  Species: Yarrowia lipolytica
  Cloning method: Gibson Cloning
Terms and licenses: Academic/Nonprofit Terms; Industry Terms: Not Available to Industry
Depositor comments: This plasmid contains gRNA targeting TF28 (YALI1_B28150g) and homologous arm matching TF28, which can be used for library construction by inserting promoters using a golden gate or directly knocking TF28 out.
How to cite: pCfb13218 was a gift from Irina Borodina (Addgene plasmid # 219893 ; http://n2t.net/addgene:219893 ; RRID:Addgene_219893)
